Addgene plasmid #230339: AiP14539 - pAAV-AiE0346m-minBG-SYFP2-P2A-3XFLAG-10aa-H2B-WPRE3-BGHpA (Alias: CN4539)
Purpose: AiE0346m is an enhancer sequence, designed to drive AAV-mediated transgene expression in specific populations of brain cells
Depositing lab: Allen Institute for Brain Science & Boaz Levi. Depositing organization: Allen Institute. Publication: A suite of enhancer AAVs and transgenic mouse lines for genetic access to cortical cell types. Ben-Simon Y, Hooper M, Narayan S, Daigle TL, Dwivedi D, Way SW, Oster A, Stafford DA, Mich JK, Taormina MJ, Martinez RA, Opitz-Araya X, Roth JR, Alexander JR, Allen S, Amster A, Arbuckle J, Ayala A, Baker PM, Bakken TE, Barcelli T, Barta S, Bendrick J, Bertagnolli D, Bielstein C, Bishwakarma P, Bowlus J, Boyer G, Brouner K, Casian B, Casper T, Chakka AB, Chakrabarty R, Chance RK, Chavan S, Clark M, Colbert K, Collman F, Daniel S, Departee M, DiValentin P, Donadio N, Dotson N, Egdorf T, Fliss T, Gabitto M, Garcia J, Gary A, Gasperini M, Gloe J, Goldy J, Gore BB, Graybuck L, Greisman N, Haeseleer F, Halterman C, Haradon Z, Hastings SD, Helback O, Ho W, Hockemeyer D, Huang C, Huff S, Hunker A, Johansen N, Jones D, Juneau Z, Kalmbach B, Kannan M, Khem S, Kussick E, Kutsal R, Larsen R, Lee C, Lee AY, Leibly M, Lenz GH, Li S, Liang E, Lusk N, Madigan Z, Malloy J, Malone J, McCue R, Melchor J, Mollenkopf T, Moosman S, Morin E, Newman D, Ng L, Ngo K, Omstead V, Otto S, Oyama A, Pena N, Pham T, Phillips E, Pom CA, Potekhina L, Ransford S, Ray PL, Rette D, Reynoldson C, Rimorin C, Rocha D, Ruiz A, Sanchez REA, Sawyer L, Sedeno-Cortes A, Sevigny JP, Shapovalova N, Shepard N, Shulga L, Sigler AR, Siverts L, Soliman S, Somasundaram S, Staats B, Stewart K, Szelenyi E, Tieu M, Trader C, Tran A, van Velthoven CTJ, Walker M, Wang Y, Weed N, Wirthlin M, Wood T, Wynalda B, Yao Z, Zhou T, Ariza J, Dee N, Reding M, Ronellenfitch K, Mufti S, Sunkin SM, Smith KA, Esposito L, Waters J, Thyagarajan B, Yao S, Lein ES, Zeng H, Levi BP, Ngai J, Ting JT, Tasic B. Cell. 2025 May 16:S0092-8674(25)00513-6. doi: 10.1016/j.cell.2025.05.002. PubMed 40403729.
Backbone
  Vector backbone: pAAV2
  Vector type: AAV
Growth in bacteria
  Bacterial resistance: Ampicillin, 100 μg/mL
  Growth temperature: 37°C
  Growth strain: NEB Stable
  Copy number: High Copy
Gene/Insert
  Gene/Insert name: SYFP2-P2A-3XFLAG-10aa-H2B
  Species: Synthetic
  Promoter: minBG
  Cloning method: Gibson Cloning
Terms and licenses: Academic/Nonprofit Terms; Industry Terms: Not Available to Industry
How to cite: AiP14539 - pAAV-AiE0346m-minBG-SYFP2-P2A-3XFLAG-10aa-H2B-WPRE3-BGHpA (Alias: CN4539) was a gift from Allen Institute for Brain Science & Boaz Levi (Addgene plasmid # 230339 ; http://n2t.net/addgene:230339 ; RRID:Addgene_230339)
