[The description below was written by a language model from this plasmid's Addgene catalogue record and pLannotate feature annotations shown in this document.]
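Description:
AiP14539 (alias CN4539) is a 5.3 kb AAV transfer plasmid built on a pAAV2 backbone and intended for packaging an enhancer-driven reporter into recombinant adeno-associated virus for delivery to brain tissue. The plasmid is propagated in E. coli through a high-copy ColE1/pUC-type origin and selected with ampicillin via the bla gene. An f1 phage origin is also present. The annotation additionally picks up short matches to coliphage N15 telomeric sequences and to pBR322 bom and rop fragments in the backbone. AAV2 inverted terminal repeats flank the expression cassette and provide the cis signals for genome replication and encapsidation. The right ITR is annotated in full, while the left one is detected only as short fragments in this sequencing-derived record.

Between the ITRs, the AiE0346m enhancer sits upstream of minBG, a minimal promoter (by its name, beta-globin-derived). Neither element is annotated in the feature table, but both presumably occupy the unannotated region ahead of the first coding sequence. The minimal promoter has little activity alone, so expression depends on the enhancer, which is designed to restrict transgene expression to specific populations of brain cells. The record does not state which populations. The transcript encodes the yellow fluorescent protein SYFP2, then a P2A self-cleaving peptide, then human histone H2B carrying an N-terminal 3xFLAG tag joined by a 10-amino-acid linker. One open reading frame should therefore yield a free fluorescent protein plus a separate epitope-tagged histone expected to localise to chromatin, which would allow labelled nuclei to be detected through the FLAG tag. A shortened WPRE (WPRE3) enhances transcript expression and a bovine growth hormone polyadenylation signal terminates the transcript. The construct belongs to a collection of enhancer AAVs made for genetic access to cortical cell types.
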