Features (pLannotate 1.2.2; 20 found; start..end, strand, type, name):
     12..39      +  repeat_region  AAV2 ITR (fragment): inverted terminal repeat of adeno-associated virus serotype 2 inverted
     68..95      +  repeat_region  AAV2 ITR (fragment): inverted terminal repeat of adeno-associated virus serotype 2 inverted
    710..1426    +  CDS            SYFP2: SYFP2 is a basic (constitutively fluorescent) yellow fluorescent protein published in 2006, derived from Aequorea victoria. It is reported to be a very rapidly-maturing monomer with moderate acid sensitivity.
   1505..1570    +  CDS            3xFLAG: three tandem FLAG® epitope tags, followed by an enterokinase cleavage site
   1601..1978    +  CDS            H2B: human histone H2B; HIST1H2BJ
   2012..2169    +  misc_feature   WPRE (fragment): woodchuck hepatitis virus posttranscriptional regulatory element
   2175..2255    +  misc_feature   WPRE (fragment): woodchuck hepatitis virus posttranscriptional regulatory element
   2272..2383    +  polyA_signal   bGH poly(A) signal: bovine growth hormone polyadenylation signal
   2501..2641    +  repeat_region  AAV2 ITR: inverted terminal repeat of adeno-associated virus serotype 2 inverted
   2648..2675    +  misc_feature   telR: telR; telomeric sequence from coliphage N15
   2676..2703    +  misc_feature   telL: telL; telomeric sequence from coliphage N15
   2704..2753    -  misc_feature   bom (fragment): basis of mobility region from pBR322
   2772..3227    +  rep_origin     f1 ori (sequence partly withheld): f1 bacteriophage origin of replication; arrow indicates direction of (+) strand synthesis
   3228..3277    -  misc_feature   bom (fragment): basis of mobility region from pBR322
   3379..3414    -  CDS            rop (fragment): Rop protein, which maintains plasmids at low copy number; rop
   3509..3613    +  promoter       AmpR promoter: bla
   3614..4474    +  CDS            AmpR: β-lactamase; bla; confers resistance to ampicillin, carbenicillin, and related antibiotics
   4645..5233    +  rep_origin     ori: high-copy-number ColE1/pMB1/pBR322/pUC origin of replication
   5290..5317    +  misc_feature   telR: telR; telomeric sequence from coliphage N15
   5318..5345    +  misc_feature   telL: telL; telomeric sequence from coliphage N15
>Addgene plasmid #230339 | AiP14539 - pAAV-AiE0346m-minBG-SYFP2-P2A-3XFLAG-10aa-H2B-WPRE3-BGHpA (Alias: CN4539) | addgene full sequence | sequence record 473573 | Addgene NGS Result
CCTGCAGGCAGCTGCGCGCTCGCTCGCTCACTGAGGCCGCCCGGGCGTCGGGCGACCTTTGGTCGCCCGG
CCTCAGTGAGCGAGCGAGCGCGCAGAGAGGGAGTGGCCAACTCCATCACTAGGGGTTCCTGCGGCCGCAC
GCGTAACACCAAGTGTCTACCCCCAGATCCTCATAGAAGAAAAACTAAACTCTTGCTTGCACAAAGCACT
GTAGCTTGACTTTTCACTTTCATCTGAAAGCATTTCTGCCTGATAAAAGAACTCAGTGTGTAAACAAGAT
GTGCAATTCCCATCTTCAGTGAATAGCAATCCTTTGAACGTATTCCAGGGATGACTGAGAGAATGCTAAA
TACACCTGCAGCCTCAGATCAGATTGTCTATGCTTCCAGCCTCCACCGGTGTACGAAAACTGTGAAATAA
GATTCCTAAAATATAGCAGTTGCCGAACTGAGTGACTGGCAAATAATGACCTGTTGCACTTTCTATTTAA
ATATGAGATTTTCTATCAAAATACATCATCTCCATTACAAAATATATTTTCCAAAAAAAAAAAAAAGTAT
TTCATCAAAGTTGTATTCATCCCAACAGTATTTTAGCCACCTTTCTGTGGGAGCTCGGGCTGGGCATAAA
AGTCAGGGCAGAGCCATCTATTGCTTACATTTGCTTCTGGGATCCAGATCTTTCGAAGCTAGCGCTACCG
GTCGCCACCATGGTCTCCAAGGGCGAGGAGCTGTTCACCGGGGTGGTGCCCATCCTGGTCGAGCTGGACG
GCGATGTCAACGGCCACAAGTTCAGCGTGTCCGGCGAGGGCGAGGGCGATGCCACCTACGGCAAGCTGAC
CCTGAAGCTGATCTGCACCACCGGCAAGCTGCCCGTGCCCTGGCCCACCCTCGTGACCACCCTGGGCTAC
GGCGTGCAGTGCTTCGCCCGCTACCCCGACCACATGAAGCAGCACGACTTCTTCAAGTCCGCCATGCCCG
AAGGCTACGTCCAGGAGCGCACCATCTTCTTCAAAGACGACGGCAACTACAAGACCCGCGCCGAGGTGAA
GTTCGAGGGCGACACCCTGGTGAACCGCATCGAGCTGAAGGGCATCGACTTCAAGGAGGACGGCAACATC
CTGGGGCACAAGCTGGAGTACAACTACAACAGCCACAACGTCTATATCACCGCCGACAAGCAGAAGAACG
GCATCAAGGCCAACTTCAAGATCCGCCACAACATCGAGGACGGCGGCGTGCAGCTCGCCGACCACTACCA
GCAGAACACCCCCATCGGCGACGGCCCCGTGCTGCTGCCCGACAACCACTACCTGAGCTACCAGTCCAAG
CTGAGCAAAGACCCCAACGAGAAGCGCGATCACATGGTCCTGCTGGAGTTCGTGACCGCCGCCGGGATCA
CTCTCGGCATGGACGAGCTGTACAAGGGCTCTGGTGCTACCAACTTCTCACTGTTGAAACAGGCAGGGGA
TGTAGAGGAGAATCCAGGGCCTGGTGCTAGTGGAGACTACAAAGACCATGACGGAGATTATAAAGATCAT
GACATCGATTACAAGGATGACGATGACAAGTCCGGACTCAGATCTGGAGGCTCCGGAGGCCCAGAGCCAG
CGAAGTCTGCTCCCGCCCCGAAAAAGGGCTCCAAGAAGGCGGTGACTAAGGCGCAGAAGAAAGGCGGCAA
GAAGCGCAAGCGCAGCCGCAAGGAGAGCTATTCCATCTATGTGTATAAGGTTCTGAAGCAGGTCCACCCT
GACACCGGCATTTCGTCCAAGGCCATGGGCATCATGAACTCGTTTGTGAACGACATTTTCGAGCGCATCG
CAGGTGAGGCTTCCCGCCTGGCGCATTACAACAAGCGCTCGACCATCACCTCCAGGGAGATCCAGACGGC
CGTGCGCCTGCTGCTGCCTGGGGAGTTGGCCAAGCACGCCGTGTCCGAGGGTACTAAGGCCATCACCAAG
TACACCAGCGCTAAGTAATGAGGCGCGCCGCGGCCGCGAATTCGATATCATAATCAACCTCTGGATTACA
AAATTTGTGAAAGATTGACTGGTATTCTTAACTATGTTGCTCCTTTTACGCTATGTGGATACGCTGCTTT
AATGCCTTTGTATCATGCTATTGCTTCCCGTATGGCTTTCATTTTCTCCTCCTTGTATAAATCCTGGTTA
GTTCTTGCCACGGCGGAACTCATCGCCGCCTGCCTTGCCCGCTGCTGGACAGGGGCTCGGCTGTTGGGCA
CTGACAATTCCGTGGCTCGAGAGATCTTCGACTGTGCCTTCTAGTTGCCAGCCATCTGTTGTTTGCCCCT
CCCCCGTGCCTTCCTTGACCCTGGAAGGTGCCACTCCCACTGTCCTTTCCTAATAAAATGAGGAAATTGC
ATCGCATTGTCTGAGTAGGTGTCATTCTATTCTGGGGGGTGGGGTGGGGCAGGACAGCAAGGGGGAGGAT
TGGGAAGACAATAGCAGGCATGAGATCTCACGTGCGGACCGAGCGGCCGCAGGAACCCCTAGTGATGGAG
TTGGCCACTCCCTCTCTGCGCGCTCGCTCGCTCACTGAGGCCGGGCGACCAAAGGTCGCCCGACGCCCGG
GCTTTGCCCGGGCGGCCTCAGTGAGCGAGCGAGCGCGCAGCTGCCTGCAGGGGCGCCTATCAGCACACAA
TTGCCCATTATACGCGCGTATAATGGACTATTGTGTGCTGATATGATGCGGTATTTTCTCCTTACGCATC
TGTGCGGTATTTCACACCGCATA
[95 nt withheld, positions 2754-2848]
T
[46 nt withheld, positions 2850-2895]
C
[141 nt withheld, positions 2897-3037]
CCTTTGACGTTGGAGTCCACGTTCTTT
[37 nt withheld, positions 3065-3101]
ACTCTATCTCGGGCTATTCTTTTGATTTATAAGGGATTTTGCCGATTTCGGTCTATTGGTTAAAAAATGA
GCTGATTTAACAAAAATTTAACGCGAATTTTAACAAAATATTAACGTTTACAATTTTATGGTGCACTCTC
AGTACAATCTGCTCTGATGCCGCATAGTTAAGCCAGCCCCGACACCCGCCAACACCCGCTGACGCGCCCT
GACGGGCTTGTCTGCTCCCGGCATCCGCTTACAGACAAGCTGTGACCGTCTCCGGGAGCTGCATGTGTCA
GAGGTTTTCACCGTCATCACCGAAACGCGCGAGACGAAAGGGCCTCGTGATACGCCTATTTTTATAGGTT
AATGTCATGATAATAATGGTTTCTTAGACGTCAGGTGGCACTTTTCGGGGAAATGTGCGCGGAACCCCTA
TTTGTTTATTTTTCTAAATACATTCAAATATGTATCCGCTCATGAGACAATAACCCTGATAAATGCTTCA
ATAATATTGAAAAAGGAAGAGTATGAGTATTCAACATTTCCGTGTCGCCCTTATTCCCTTTTTTGCGGCA
TTTTGCCTTCCTGTTTTTGCTCACCCAGAAACGCTGGTGAAAGTAAAAGATGCTGAAGATCAGTTGGGTG
CACGAGTGGGTTACATCGAACTGGATCTCAACAGCGGTAAGATCCTTGAGAGTTTTCGCCCCGAAGAACG
TTTTCCAATGATGAGCACTTTTAAAGTTCTGCTATGTGGCGCGGTATTATCCCGTATTGACGCCGGGCAA
GAGCAACTCGGTCGCCGCATACACTATTCTCAGAATGACTTGGTTGAGTACTCACCAGTCACAGAAAAGC
ATCTTACGGATGGCATGACAGTAAGAGAATTATGCAGTGCTGCCATAACCATGAGTGATAACACTGCGGC
CAACTTACTTCTGACAACGATCGGAGGACCGAAGGAGCTAACCGCTTTTTTGCACAACATGGGGGATCAT
GTAACTCGCCTTGATCGTTGGGAACCGGAGCTGAATGAAGCCATACCAAACGACGAGCGTGACACCACGA
TGCCTGTAGCAATGGCAACAACGTTGCGCAAACTATTAACTGGCGAACTACTTACTCTAGCTTCCCGGCA
ACAATTAATAGACTGGATGGAGGCGGATAAAGTTGCAGGACCACTTCTGCGCTCGGCCCTTCCGGCTGGC
TGGTTTATTGCTGATAAATCTGGAGCCGGTGAGCGTGGGTCTCGCGGTATCATTGCAGCACTGGGGCCAG
ATGGTAAGCCCTCCCGTATCGTAGTTATCTACACGACGGGGAGTCAGGCAACTATGGATGAACGAAATAG
ACAGATCGCTGAGATAGGTGCCTCACTGATTAAGCATTGGTAACTGTCAGACCAAGTTTACTCATATATA
CTTTAGATTGATTTAAAACTTCATTTTTAATTTAAAAGGATCTAGGTGAAGATCCTTTTTGATAATCTCA
TGACCAAAATCCCTTAACGTGAGTTTTCGTTCCACTGAGCGTCAGACCCCGTAGAAAAGATCAAAGGATC
TTCTTGAGATCCTTTTTTTCTGCGCGTAATCTGCTGCTTGCAAACAAAAAAACCACCGCTACCAGCGGTG
GTTTGTTTGCCGGATCAAGAGCTACCAACTCTTTTTCCGAAGGTAACTGGCTTCAGCAGAGCGCAGATAC
CAAATACTGTTCTTCTAGTGTAGCCGTAGTTAGGCCACCACTTCAAGAACTCTGTAGCACCGCCTACATA
CCTCGCTCTGCTAATCCTGTTACCAGTGGCTGCTGCCAGTGGCGATAAGTCGTGTCTTACCGGGTTGGAC
TCAAGACGATAGTTACCGGATAAGGCGCAGCGGTCGGGCTGAACGGGGGGTTCGTGCACACAGCCCAGCT
TGGAGCGAACGACCTACACCGAACTGAGATACCTACAGCGTGAGCTATGAGAAAGCGCCACGCTTCCCGA
AGGGAGAAAGGCGGACAGGTATCCGGTAAGCGGCAGGGTCGGAACAGGAGAGCGCACGAGGGAGCTTCCA
GGGGGAAACGCCTGGTATCTTTATAGTCCTGTCGGGTTTCGCCACCTCTGACTTGAGCGTCGATTTTTGT
GATGCTCGTCAGGGGGGCGGAGCCTATGGAAAAACGCCAGCAACGCGGCCTTTTTACGGTTCCTGGCCTT
TTGCTGGCCTTTTGCTCATATCAGCACACAATTGCCCATTATACGCGCGTATAATGGACTATTGTGTGCT
GATAACATGT
